>Addgene plasmid #232265 | pIRES-mCerulean-GID1-Cdc42/N12-Cdc42/13C(T17N)-GAI1-92-mVenus-CAAX | addgene full sequence | sequence record 459830 | Addgene NGS Result
TCAATATTGGCCATTAGCCATATTATTCATTGGTTATATAGCATAAATCAATATTGGCTATTGGCCATTG
CATACGTTGTATCTATATCATAATATGTACATTTATATTGGCTCATGTCCAATATGACCGCCATGTTGGC
ATTGATTATTGACTAGTTATTAATAGTAATCAATTACGGGGTCATTAGTTCATAGCCCATATATGGAGTT
CCGCGTTACATAACTTACGGTAAATGGCCCGCCTGGCTGACCGCCCAACGACCCCCGCCCATTGACGTCA
ATAATGACGTATGTTCCCATAGTAACGCCAATAGGGACTTTCCATTGACGTCAATGGGTGGAGTATTTAC
GGTAAACTGCCCACTTGGCAGTACATCAAGTGTATCATATGCCAAGTCCGCCCCCTATTGACGTCAATGA
CGGTAAATGGCCCGCCTGGCATTATGCCCAGTACATGACCTTACGGGACTTTCCTACTTGGCAGTACATC
TACGTATTAGTCATCGCTATTACCATGGTGATGCGGTTTTGGCAGTACACCAATGGGCGTGGATAGCGGT
TTGACTCACGGGGATTTCCAAGTCTCCACCCCATTGACGTCAATGGGAGTTTGTTTTGGCACCAAAATCA
ACGGGACTTTCCAAAATGTCGTAACAACTGCGATCGCCCGCCCCGTTGACGCAAATGGGCGGTAGGCGTG
TACGGTGGGAGGTCTATATAAGCAGAGCTCGTTTAGTGAACCGTCAGATCACTAGAAGCTTTATTGCGGT
AGTTTATCACAGTTAAATTGCTAACGCAGTCAGTGCTTCTGACACAACAGTCTCGAACTTAAGCTGCAGT
GACTCTCTTAAGGTAGCCTTGCAGAAGTTGGTCGTGAGGCACTGGGCAGGTAAGTATCAAGGTTACAAGA
CAGGTTTAAGGAGACCAATAGAAACTGGGCTTGTCGAGACAGAGAAGACTCTTGCGTTTCTGATAGGCAC
CTATTGGTCTTACTGACATCCACTTTGCCTTTCTCTCCACAGGTGTCCACTCCCAGTTCAATTACAGCTC
TTAAGGCTAGAGTACTTAATACGACTCACTATAGGCTAGCATGGTGAGCAAGGGCGAGGAGCTGTTCACC
GGGGTGGTGCCCATCCTGGTCGAGCTGGACGGCGACGTAAACGGCCACAAGTTCAGCGTGTCCGGCGAGG
GCGAGGGCGATGCCACCTACGGCAAGCTGACCCTGAAGTTCATCTGCACCACCGGCAAGCTGCCCGTGCC
CTGGCCCACCCTCGTGACCACCCTGACCTGGGGCGTGCAGTGCTTCGCCCGCTACCCCGACCACATGAAG
CAGCACGACTTCTTCAAGTCCGCCATGCCCGAAGGCTACGTCCAGGAGCGCACCATCTTCTTCAAGGACG
ACGGCAACTACAAGACCCGCGCCGAGGTGAAGTTCGAGGGCGACACCCTGGTGAACCGCATCGAGCTGAA
GGGCATCGACTTCAAGGAGGACGGCAACATCCTGGGGCACAAGCTGGAGTACAACGCCATCAGCGACAAC
GTCTATATCACCGCCGACAAGCAGAAGAACGGCATCAAGGCCAACTTCAAGATCCGCCACAACATCGAGG
ACGGCAGCGTGCAGCTCGCCGACCACTACCAGCAGAACACCCCCATCGGCGACGGCCCCGTGCTGCTGCC
CGACAACCACTACCTGAGCACCCAGTCCAAGCTGAGCAAAGACCCCAACGAGAAGCGCGATCACATGGTC
CTGCTGGAGTTCGTGACCGCCGCCGGGATCACTCTCGGCATGGACGAGCTGTACAAGGGCGGTGGCTCAT
CTGGCGGAGGTATGGCTGCGAGCGATGAAGTTAATCTTATTGAGAGCAGAACAGTGGTTCCTCTCAATAC
ATGGGTTTTAATATCCAACTTCAAAGTAGCCTACAATATCCTTCGTCGCCCTGATGGAACCTTTAACCGA
CACTTAGCTGAGTATCTAGACCGTAAAGTCACTGCAAACGCCAATCCGGTTGATGGGGTTTTCTCGTTCG
ATGTCTTGATTGATCGCAGGATCAATCTTCTAAGCAGAGTCTATAGACCAGCTTATGCAGATCAAGAGCA
ACCTCCTAGTATTTTAGATCTCGAGAAGCCTGTTGATGGCGACATTGTCCCTGTTATATTGTTCTTCCAT
GGAGGTAGCTTTGCTCATTCTTCTGCAAACAGTGCCATCTACGATACTCTTTGTCGCAGGCTTGTTGGTT
TGTGCAAGTGTGTTGTTGTCTCTGTGAATTATCGGCGTGCACCAGAGAATCCATACCCTTGTGCTTATGA
TGATGGTTGGATTGCTCTTAATTGGGTTAACTCGAGATCTTGGCTTAAATCCAAGAAAGACTCAAAGGTC
CATATTTTCTTGGCTGGTGATAGCTCTGGAGGTAACATCGCGCATAATGTGGCTTTAAGAGCGGGTGAAT
CGGGAATCGATGTTTTGGGGAACATTCTGCTGAATCCTATGTTTGGTGGGAATGAGAGAACGGAGTCTGA
GAAAAGTTTGGATGGGAAATACTTTGTGACGGTTAGAGACCGCGATTGGTACTGGAAAGCGTTTTTACCC
GAGGGAGAAGATAGAGAGCATCCAGCGTGTAATCCGTTTAGCCCGAGAGGGAAAAGCTTAGAAGGAGTGA
GTTTCCCCAAGAGTCTTGTGGTTGTCGCGGGTTTGGATTTGATTAGAGATTGGCAGTTGGCATACGCGGA
AGGGCTCAAGAAAGCGGGTCAAGAGGTTAAGCTTATGCATTTAGAGAAAGCAACTGTTGGGTTTTACCTC
TTGCCTAATAACAATCATTTCCATAATGTTATGGATGAGATTTCGGCGTTTGTAAACGCGGAATGTCAGA
TCTCGTACGCGTCCCGGGGCGGTGGCTCATCTGGCGGAGGTGAGCTCCAGACAATTAAGTGTGTTGTTGT
GGGCGATGGTGCTTAAGAATTCACGCGTCGAGCATGCATCTAGGGCGGCCAATTCCGCCCCTCTCCCCCC
CCCCCCTCTCCCTCCCCCCCCCCTAACGTTACTGGCCGAAGCCGCTTGGAATAAGGCCGGTGTGCGTTTG
TCTATATGTTATTTTCCACCATATTGCCGTCTTTTGGCAATGTGAGGGCCCGGAAACCTGGCCCTGTCTT
CTTGACGAGCATTCCTAGGGGTCTTTCCCCTCTCGCCAAAGGAATGCAAGGTCTGTTGAATGTCGTGAAG
GAAGCAGTTCCTCTGGAAGCTTCTTGAAGACAAACAACGTCTGTAGCGACCCTTTGCAGGCAGCGGAACC
CCCCACCTGGCGACAGGTGCCTCTGCGGCCAAAAGCCACGTGTATAAGATACACCTGCAAAGGCGGCACA
ACCCCAGTGCCACGTTGTGAGTTGGATAGTTGTGGAAAGAGTCAAATGGCTCTCCTCAAGCGTATTCAAC
AAGGGGCTGAAGGATGCCCAGAAGGTACCCCATTGTATGGGATCTGATCTGGGGCCTCGGTGCACATGCT
TTACATGTGTTTAGTCGAGGTTAAAAAAACGTCTAGGCCCCCCGAACCACGGGGACGTGGTTTTCCTTTG
AAAAACACGATGATAAGCTTGCCACAACCCGGGATCCTCTAGAATGGGGGTTGGTAAAAACTGTCTCCTG
ATATCCTACACAACAAACAAATTTCCATCGGAGTATGTACCGACTGTTTTTGACAACTATGCAGTCACAG
TTATGATTGGTGGAGAACCATATACTCTTGGACTTTTTGATACTGCAGGGCAAGAGGATTATGACAGATT
ACGACCGCTGAGTTATCCACAAACAGATGTATTTCTAGTCTGTTTTTCAGTGGTCTCTCCATCTTCATTT
GAAAACGTGAAAGAAAAGTGGGTGCCTGAGATAACTCACCACTGTCCAAAGACTCCTTTCTTGCTTGTTG
GGACTCAAATTGATCTCAGAGATGACCCCTCTACTATTGAGAAACTTGCCAAGAACAAACAGAAGCCTAT
CACTCCAGAGACTGCTGAAAAGCTGGCCCGTGACCTGAAGGCTGTCAAGTATGTGGAGTGTTCTGCACTT
ACACAGAGAGGTCTGAAGAATGTGTTTGATGAGGCTATCCTAGCTGCCCTCGAGCCTCCGGAAACTCAAC
CCGGTGATCCCAATTGGGAGCTCGTGTACACGGCGCGCCTGCAGGGAGGTGGCTCATCTGGCGGAGGTCA
GATCTCGTACGCGTCCCGGGGCATGAAGAGAGATCATCATCATCATCATCATCAAGATAAGAAGACTATG
ATGATGAATGAAGAAGACGACGGTAACGGCATGGATGAGCTTCTAGCTGTTCTTGGTTACAAGGTTAGGT
CATCCGAAATGGCTGATGTTGCTCAGAAACTCGAGCAGCTTGAAGTTATGATGTCTAATGTTCAAGAAGA
CGATCTTTCTCAACTCGCTACTGAGACTGTTCACTATAATCCGGCGGAGCTTTACACGTGGCTTGATTCT
ATGCTCACCGACCTTAATGGCGGTGGCTCATCTGGCGGAGGTGTGAGCAAGGGCGAGGAGCTGTTCACCG
GGGTGGTGCCCATCCTGGTCGAGCTGGACGGCGACGTAAACGGCCACAAGTTCAGCGTGTCCGGCGAGGG
CGAGGGCGATGCCACCTACGGCAAGCTGACCCTGAAGCTCATCTGCACCACCGGCAAGCTGCCCGTGCCC
TGGCCCACCCTCGTGACCACCCTCGGCTACGGCCTGCAGTGCTTCGCCCGCTACCCCGACCACATGAAGC
AGCACGACTTCTTCAAGTCCGCCATGCCCGAAGGCTACGTCCAGGAGCGCACCATCTTCTTCAAGGACGA
CGGCAACTACAAGACCCGCGCCGAGGTGAAGTTCGAGGGCGACACCCTGGTGAACCGCATCGAGCTGAAG
GGCATCGACTTCAAGGAGGACGGCAACATCCTGGGGCACAAGCTGGAGTACAACTACAACAGCCACAACG
TCTATATCACCGCCGACAAGCAGAAGAACGGCATCAAGGCCAACTTCAAGATCCGCCACAACATCGAGGA
CGGCGGCGTGCAGCTCGCCGACCACTACCAGCAGAACACCCCCATCGGCGACGGCCCCGTGCTGCTGCCC
GACAACCACTACCTGAGCTACCAGTCCAAGCTGAGCAAAGACCCCAACGAGAAGCGCGATCACATGGTCC
TGCTGGAGTTCGTGACCGCCGCCGGGATCACTCTCGGCATGGACGAGCTGTACAAGAAAAAAAAGAAGAA
AAAGAGCAAGACCAAATGCGTGATTATGTAAGCGGCCGCTTCCCTTTAGTGAGGGTTAATGCTTCGAGCA
GACATGATAAGATACATTGATGAGTTTGGACAAACCACAACTAGAATGCAGTGAAAAAAATGCTTTATTT
GTGAAATTTGTGATGCTATTGCTTTATTTGTAACCATTATAAGCTGCAATAAACAAGTTAACAACAACAA
TTGCATTCATTTTATGTTTCAGGTTCAGGGGGAGATGTGGGAGGTTTTTTAAAGCAAGTAAAACCTCTAC
AAATGTGGTAAAATCCGATAAGGATCGATCCGGGCTGGCGTAATAGCGAAGAGGCCCGCACCGATCGCCC
TTCCCAACAGTTGCGCAGCCTGAATGGCGAATGG
[124 nt withheld, positions 5635-5758]
C
[91 nt withheld, positions 5760-5850]
A
[49 nt withheld, positions 5852-5900]
CCTTTGACGTTGGAGTCCACGTTCTTT
[37 nt withheld, positions 5928-5964]
ACCCTATCTCGGTCTATTCTTTTGATTTATAAGGGATTTTGCCGATTTCGGCCTATTGGTTAAAAAATGA
GCTGATTTAACAAAAATTTAACGCGAATTTTAACAAAATATTAACGCTTACAATTTCCTGATGCGGTATT
TTCTCCTTACGCATCTGTGCGGTATTTCACACCGCATACGCGGATCTGCGCAGCACCATGGCCTGAAATA
ACCTCTGAAAGAGGAACTTGGTTAGGTACCTTCTGAGGCGGAAAGAACCAGCTGTGGAATGTGTGTCAGT
TAGGGTGTGGAAAGTCCCCAGGCTCCCCAGCAGGCAGAAGTATGCAAAGCATGCATCTCAATTAGTCAGC
AACCAGGTGTGGAAAGTCCCCAGGCTCCCCAGCAGGCAGAAGTATGCAAAGCATGCATCTCAATTAGTCA
GCAACCATAGTCCCGCCCCTAACTCCGCCCATCCCGCCCCTAACTCCGCCCAGTTCCGCCCATTCTCCGC
CCCATGGCTGACTAATTTTTTTTATTTATGCAGAGGCCGAGGCCGCCTCGGCCTCTGAGCTATTCCAGAA
GTAGTGAGGAGGCTTTTTTGGAGGCCTAGGCTTTTGCAAAAAGCTTGATTCTTCTGACACAACAGTCTCG
AACTTAAGGCTAGAGCCACCATGATTGAACAAGATGGATTGCACGCAGGTTCTCCGGCCGCTTGGGTGGA
GAGGCTATTCGGCTATGACTGGGCACAACAGACAATCGGCTGCTCTGATGCCGCCGTGTTCCGGCTGTCA
GCGCAGGGGCGCCCGGTTCTTTTTGTCAAGACCGACCTGTCCGGTGCCCTGAATGAACTGCAGGACGAGG
CAGCGCGGCTATCGTGGCTGGCCACGACGGGCGTTCCTTGCGCAGCTGTGCTCGACGTTGTCACTGAAGC
GGGAAGGGACTGGCTGCTATTGGGCGAAGTGCCGGGGCAGGATCTCCTGTCATCTCACCTTGCTCCTGCC
GAGAAAGTATCCATCATGGCTGATGCAATGCGGCGGCTGCATACGCTTGATCCGGCTACCTGCCCATTCG
ACCACCAAGCGAAACATCGCATCGAGCGAGCACGTACTCGGATGGAAGCCGGTCTTGTCGATCAGGATGA
TCTGGACGAAGAGCATCAGGGGCTCGCGCCAGCCGAACTGTTCGCCAGGCTCAAGGCGCGCATGCCCGAC
GGCGAGGATCTCGTCGTGACCCATGGCGATGCCTGCTTGCCGAATATCATGGTGGAAAATGGCCGCTTTT
CTGGATTCATCGACTGTGGCCGGCTGGGTGTGGCGGACCGCTATCAGGACATAGCGTTGGCTACCCGTGA
TATTGCTGAAGAGCTTGGCGGCGAATGGGCTGACCGCTTCCTCGTGCTTTACGGTATCGCCGCTCCCGAT
TCGCAGCGCATCGCCTTCTATCGCCTTCTTGACGAGTTCTTCTGAGCGGGACTCTGGGGTTCGAAATGAC
CGACCAAGCGACGCCCAACCTGCCATCACGATGGCCGCAATAAAATATCTTTATTTTCATTACATCTGTG
TGTTGGTTTTTTGTGTGAATCGATAGCGATAAGGATCCGCGTATGGTGCACTCTCAGTACAATCTGCTCT
GATGCCGCATAGTTAAGCCAGCCCCGACACCCGCCAACACCCGCTGACGCGCCCTGACGGGCTTGTCTGC
TCCCGGCATCCGCTTACAGACAAGCTGTGACCGTCTCCGGGAGCTGCATGTGTCAGAGGTTTTCACCGTC
ATCACCGAAACGCGCGAGACGAAAGGGCCTCGTGATACGCCTATTTTTATAGGTTAATGTCATGATAATA
ATGGTTTCTTAGACGTCAGGTGGCACTTTTCGGGGAAATGTGCGCGGAACCCCTATTTGTTTATTTTTCT
AAATACATTCAAATATGTATCCGCTCATGAGACAATAACCCTGATAAATGCTTCAATAATATTGAAAAAG
GAAGAGTATGAGTATTCAACATTTCCGTGTCGCCCTTATTCCCTTTTTTGCGGCATTTTGCCTTCCTGTT
TTTGCTCACCCAGAAACGCTGGTGAAAGTAAAAGATGCTGAAGATCAGTTGGGTGCACGAGTGGGTTACA
TCGAACTGGATCTCAACAGCGGTAAGATCCTTGAGAGTTTTCGCCCCGAAGAACGTTTTCCAATGATGAG
CACTTTTAAAGTTCTGCTATGTGGCGCGGTATTATCCCGTATTGACGCCGGGCAAGAGCAACTCGGTCGC
CGCATACACTATTCTCAGAATGACTTGGTTGAGTACTCACCAGTCACAGAAAAGCATCTTACGGATGGCA
TGACAGTAAGAGAATTATGCAGTGCTGCCATAACCATGAGTGATAACACTGCGGCCAACTTACTTCTGAC
AACGATCGGAGGACCGAAGGAGCTAACCGCTTTTTTGCACAACATGGGGGATCATGTAACTCGCCTTGAT
CGTTGGGAACCGGAGCTGAATGAAGCCATACCAAACGACGAGCGTGACACCACGATGCCTGTAGCAATGG
CAACAACGTTGCGCAAACTATTAACTGGCGAACTACTTACTCTAGCTTCCCGGCAACAATTAATAGACTG
GATGGAGGCGGATAAAGTTGCAGGACCACTTCTGCGCTCGGCCCTTCCGGCTGGCTGGTTTATTGCTGAT
AAATCTGGAGCCGGTGAGCGTGGGTCTCGCGGTATCATTGCAGCACTGGGGCCAGATGGTAAGCCCTCCC
GTATCGTAGTTATCTACACGACGGGGAGTCAGGCAACTATGGATGAACGAAATAGACAGATCGCTGAGAT
AGGTGCCTCACTGATTAAGCATTGGTAACTGTCAGACCAAGTTTACTCATATATACTTTAGATTGATTTA
AAACTTCATTTTTAATTTAAAAGGATCTAGGTGAAGATCCTTTTTGATAATCTCATGACCAAAATCCCTT
AACGTGAGTTTTCGTTCCACTGAGCGTCAGACCCCGTAGAAAAGATCAAAGGATCTTCTTGAGATCCTTT
TTTTCTGCGCGTAATCTGCTGCTTGCAAACAAAAAAACCACCGCTACCAGCGGTGGTTTGTTTGCCGGAT
CAAGAGCTACCAACTCTTTTTCCGAAGGTAACTGGCTTCAGCAGAGCGCAGATACCAAATACTGTTCTTC
TAGTGTAGCCGTAGTTAGGCCACCACTTCAAGAACTCTGTAGCACCGCCTACATACCTCGCTCTGCTAAT
CCTGTTACCAGTGGCTGCTGCCAGTGGCGATAAGTCGTGTCTTACCGGGTTGGACTCAAGACGATAGTTA
CCGGATAAGGCGCAGCGGTCGGGCTGAACGGGGGGTTCGTGCACACAGCCCAGCTTGGAGCGAACGACCT
ACACCGAACTGAGATACCTACAGCGTGAGCTATGAGAAAGCGCCACGCTTCCCGAAGGGAGAAAGGCGGA
CAGGTATCCGGTAAGCGGCAGGGTCGGAACAGGAGAGCGCACGAGGGAGCTTCCAGGGGGAAACGCCTGG
TATCTTTATAGTCCTGTCGGGTTTCGCCACCTCTGACTTGAGCGTCGATTTTTGTGATGCTCGTCAGGGG
GGCGGAGCCTATGGAAAAACGCCAGCAACGCGGCCTTTTTACGGTTCCTGGCCTTTTGCTGGCCTTTTGC
TCACATGGCTCGACAGATCT
Features (pLannotate 1.2.2; 25 found; start..end, strand, type, name):
    140..517     +  enhancer       CMV enhancer: human cytomegalovirus immediate early enhancer
    518..729     +  promoter       CMV promoter: human cytomegalovirus (CMV) immediate early promoter
    890..1022    +  intron         chimeric intron: chimera between introns from human β-globin and immunoglobulin heavy chain genes
   1067..1085    +  promoter       T7 promoter: promoter for bacteriophage T7 RNA polymerase
   1091..1807    +  CDS            mCerulean: mCerulean is a basic (constitutively fluorescent) cyan fluorescent protein published in 2005, derived from Aequorea victoria. It is reported to be a very rapidly-maturing monomer.
   1832..2866    +  CDS            GID1A: GID1A_ARATH - Also known as CXE10, GID1L1. Experimental evidence at protein level: Swiss-Prot protein existence level 1. Functions as soluble gibberellin (GA) receptor. GA is an essential hormone that regulates growth and development in plants. Binds with high affinity the biologically active gibberellin GA4, but has no affinity for the biologically inactive GAs. In response to GA, interacts with specific DELLA proteins, known as repressors of GA- induced growth, and targets them for degradation via proteasome. Seems to be required for GA signaling that controls root growth, seed germination,
   2918..2953    +  CDS            Cdc42 (T17N) (fragment): dominant negative mutant of human Rho family small GTPase Cdc42
   3124..3586    +  misc_feature   IRES: internal ribosome entry site (IRES) of the encephalomyocarditis virus (EMCV)
   3620..4119    +  CDS            Cdc42 (T17N) (fragment): dominant negative mutant of human Rho family small GTPase Cdc42
   4223..4498    +  CDS            GAI (fragment): GAI_ARATH - Also known as RGA2 From Arabidopsis thaliana (Mouse-ear cress).
   4523..5236    +  CDS            mVenus: mVenus is a basic (constitutively fluorescent) yellow fluorescent protein published in 2006, derived from Aequorea victoria. It is reported to be a rapidly-maturing monomer with moderate acid sensitivity.
   5293..5310    -  promoter       T3 promoter (fragment): promoter for bacteriophage T3 RNA polymerase
   5328..5449    -  polyA_signal   SV40 poly(A) signal: SV40 polyadenylation signal
   5472..5540    -  CDS            large T antigen (fragment): large T antigen from SV40 (simian virus 40)
   5564..5631    +  CDS            lacZα (fragment): LacZα fragment of β-galactosidase; lacZ fragment
   5635..6063    +  rep_origin     f1 ori (sequence partly withheld): f1 bacteriophage origin of replication; arrow indicates direction of (+) strand synthesis
   6091..6142    -  misc_feature   bom (fragment): basis of mobility region from pBR322
   6207..6564    +  promoter       SV40 promoter: SV40 enhancer and early promoter
   6615..7406    +  CDS            neo: KKA2_KLEPN - Also known as kan, nptII. Experimental evidence at protein level: Swiss-Prot protein existence level 1. Resistance to kanamycin, neomycin, paromomycin, ribostamycin, butirosin and gentamicin B. From Klebsiella pneumoniae.
   7473..7521    +  polyA_signal   poly(A) signal: synthetic polyadenylation signal
   7541..7595    -  misc_feature   bom (fragment): basis of mobility region from pBR322
   7697..7732    -  CDS            rop (fragment): Rop protein, which maintains plasmids at low copy number; rop
   7827..7931    +  promoter       AmpR promoter: bla
   7932..8792    +  CDS            AmpR: β-lactamase; bla; confers resistance to ampicillin, carbenicillin, and related antibiotics
   8963..9551    +  rep_origin     ori: high-copy-number ColE1/pMB1/pBR322/pUC origin of replication
