[The description below was written by a language model from this plasmid's Addgene catalogue record and pLannotate feature annotations shown in this document.]
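Description:
pIRES-mCerulean-GID1-Cdc42/N12-Cdc42/13C(T17N)-GAI1-92-mVenus-CAAX is a bicistronic mammalian expression plasmid built on the Takara pIRES backbone. It is maintained in E. coli through a high-copy ColE1/pUC-type origin with ampicillin resistance (AmpR). It also carries an f1 origin and an SV40 promoter-driven neo cassette with a synthetic poly(A) signal, which allows G418 selection of transfected mammalian cells. A single CMV enhancer/promoter, followed by a chimeric β-globin/immunoglobulin intron, drives one transcript that ends at an SV40 polyadenylation signal. An EMCV IRES between the two open reading frames lets both proteins be translated separately from that one message. T7 and T3 phage promoters flank the expression region.

The upstream cistron encodes mCerulean fused to the Arabidopsis gibberellin receptor GID1A and then to a very short N-terminal fragment of human Cdc42, which the name suggests comprises the first 12 residues. The downstream cistron encodes the remaining C-terminal portion of Cdc42, carrying the dominant-negative T17N mutation. This portion is fused to residues 1–92 of the DELLA protein GAI, then to mVenus, and, according to the construct name, to a CAAX membrane-targeting motif that the feature table does not annotate separately. GID1 and GAI act as a chemically induced dimerization pair: gibberellin promotes their association, which should bring the two Cdc42 fragments together and reassemble the GTPase. The cyan and yellow fluorescent proteins report the expression and localization of each half. The record gives the purpose as expressing split-Cdc42 fragments fused to dimerizers and fluorescent proteins, as part of a split-small-GTPase system for controlling cell signaling with user-defined inputs. The record does not state the specific role of this T17N version.
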