Addgene plasmid #232265: pIRES-mCerulean-GID1-Cdc42/N12-Cdc42/13C(T17N)-GAI1-92-mVenus-CAAX
Purpose: Express split-Cdc42 fragments that are fused with CIDs and FPs
Depositing lab: Cliff Stains. Depositing organization: University of Virginia. Publication: Split-Small GTPase Reassembly as a Method to Control Cellular Signaling with User-Defined Inputs. He Y, Faulkner BM, Weatherford RS, Hyun E, Stains CI. ACS Chem Biol. 2025 Aug 26. doi: 10.1021/acschembio.5c00083. PubMed 40856289.
Backbone
  Vector backbone: pIRES
  Backbone manufacturer: Takara Bio
  Backbone size w/o insert (bp): 6105
  Vector type: Mammalian Expression
  Selectable markers: Neomycin (select with G418)
Growth in bacteria
  Bacterial resistance: Ampicillin, 100 μg/mL
  Growth temperature: 37°C
  Growth strain: NEB Stable
  Copy number: High Copy
Gene/Insert 1
  Gene/Insert name: mCerulean-GID1-Cdc42/N12
  Species: H. sapiens (human)
  Insert size (bp): 1860
  Mutation: Cdc42-T17N
  Entrez Gene: CDC42 (a.k.a. CDC42Hs, G25K, TKS)
  Promoter: CMV
  Tag / fusion protein: mCerulean (N terminal on insert)
  Cloning method: Restriction Enzyme; 5′ cloning site NheI (not destroyed); 3′ cloning site EcoRI (not destroyed)
  Sequencing primers: 5′ unknown
Gene/Insert 2
  Gene/Insert name: Cdc42/13C(T17N)-GAI1-92-mVenus-CAAX
  Species: H. sapiens (human)
  Insert size (bp): 1665
  Mutation: Cdc42-T17N
  Entrez Gene: CDC42 (a.k.a. CDC42Hs, G25K, TKS)
  Promoter: CMV
  Tag / fusion protein: mVenus (C terminal on insert)
  Cloning method: Restriction Enzyme; 5′ cloning site XbaI (not destroyed); 3′ cloning site NotI (not destroyed)
  Sequencing primers: 5′ unknown
Terms and licenses: Academic/Nonprofit Terms; Industry Terms: Not Available to Industry
Depositor comments: The plasmid will express two separate inserts, which include split-GTPase fragments that are fused with different CIDs and FPs
How to cite: pIRES-mCerulean-GID1-Cdc42/N12-Cdc42/13C(T17N)-GAI1-92-mVenus-CAAX was a gift from Cliff Stains (Addgene plasmid # 232265 ; http://n2t.net/addgene:232265 ; RRID:Addgene_232265)
